Addgene plasmid #143097: TFORF1276
Purpose: Lentiviral vector for overexpressing transcription factor ORFs with unique 24-bp barcodes. Barcodes facilitate identification of transcription factors in pooled screens.
Depositing lab: Feng Zhang. Depositing organization: Broad Institute. Publication: A transcription factor atlas of directed differentiation. Joung J, Ma S, Tay T, Geiger-Schuller KR, Kirchgatterer PC, Verdine VK, Guo B, Arias-Garcia MA, Allen WE, Singh A, Kuksenko O, Abudayyeh OO, Gootenberg JS, Fu Z, Macrae RK, Buenrostro JD, Regev A, Zhang F. Cell. 2023 Jan 5;186(1):209-229.e26. doi: 10.1016/j.cell.2022.11.026. PubMed 36608654.
Backbone
  Vector backbone: pLX_TRC317
  Backbone manufacturer: Broad Institute Genetic Perturbation Platform
  Backbone size w/o insert (bp): 8264
  Vector type: Mammalian Expression, Lentiviral
  Selectable markers: Puromycin
Growth in bacteria
  Bacterial resistance: Ampicillin, 100 μg/mL
  Growth temperature: 37°C
  Growth strain: NEB Stable
  Copy number: High Copy
Gene/Insert
  Gene/Insert name: ZNF253
  Species: H. sapiens (human)
  Insert size (bp): 1601
  Entrez Gene: ZNF253 (a.k.a. BMZF-1, BMZF1, ZNF411)
  Promoter: EF1a
  Cloning method: Unknown
  Sequencing primers: 5′ GGGTGGAGACTGAAGTTAGGCCAG; 3′ CACATAGCGTAAAAGGAGCAACATAG
Terms and licenses: Academic/Nonprofit Terms; Industry Terms: Not Available to Industry
Depositor comments: NM_021047,ENST00000589717 . The transcription factor ORF portion of this plasmid was synthesized by Genewiz. Please test multiple small colonies in case of plasmid recombination. To make this collection available in a timely manner, a portion of this collection was not fully sequenced by Addgene. If an Addgene verified full plasmid sequence is not available, please contact us prior to placing an order to request the full sequence.
How to cite: TFORF1276 was a gift from Feng Zhang (Addgene plasmid # 143097 ; http://n2t.net/addgene:143097 ; RRID:Addgene_143097)
