[The description below was written by a language model from this plasmid's Addgene catalogue record and pLannotate feature annotations shown in this document.]
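Description:
TFORF1276 is a third-generation-style, self-inactivating lentiviral expression plasmid built on the pLX_TRC317 backbone and carrying the human zinc-finger transcription factor ZNF253 (also known as BMZF1 or ZNF411) as a synthesized open reading frame. It belongs to a large barcoded transcription factor ORF collection in which each clone carries a unique 24-bp barcode, so that the factor a cell received can be identified by sequencing in pooled overexpression screens, such as those for directed differentiation. In bacteria the plasmid is maintained through a high-copy ColE1/pUC origin and ampicillin resistance (β-lactamase). An f1 origin and remnants of a lac/T7/T3 cloning region are also present. The depositor warns that recombination can occur.

The viral genome is driven by an RSV promoter fused to a truncated HIV-1 5' LTR, followed by the Ψ packaging signal, a gag fragment and the RRE for Rev-dependent export, and it ends in a ΔU3 3' LTR with a downstream SV40 polyadenylation signal. Within this unit, an SV40 early promoter drives puromycin N-acetyltransferase for selection of transduced mammalian cells. A cPPT/CTS element follows, and then the EF-1α promoter drives the ORF. A WPRE downstream of the insert enhances transcript stability and expression. The automated annotation labels the start of the insert as ZNF720 and a ZNF493 fragment rather than ZNF253. This most likely reflects homology among KRAB zinc-finger family members, and the rest of the ORF is unannotated. The barcode itself is also not annotated, so its position cannot be determined from the feature table. The total length of 9,865 nt matches the stated backbone plus insert sizes.
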