Features (pLannotate 1.2.2; 32 found; start..end, strand, type, name):
      5..231     +  promoter       RSV promoter: Rous sarcoma virus enhancer/promoter
    232..412     +  LTR            5' LTR (truncated): truncated 5' long terminal repeat (LTR) from HIV-1
    459..584     +  misc_feature   HIV-1 Ψ: packaging signal of human immunodeficiency virus type 1
    568..931     +  CDS            HIV-1 gag (fragment): gag protein from human immunodeficiency virus 1; gag
   1077..1310    +  misc_feature   RRE: The Rev response element (RRE) of HIV-1 allows for Rev-dependent mRNA export from the nucleus to the cytoplasm.
   1687..1713    +  CDS            Rev (fragment): human immunodeficiency virus 1 (HIV-1) Rev protein; rev; enhances nuclear export of unspliced and incompletely spliced viral mRNAs
   1720..1743    +  promoter       SV40 promoter (fragment): SV40 early promoter
   1744..1815    +  promoter       SV40 promoter (fragment): SV40 enhancer and early promoter
   1839..1974    +  rep_origin     SV40 ori: SV40 origin of replication
   2020..2616    +  CDS            PuroR (fragment): puromycin N-acetyltransferase; pac from Streptomyces; confers resistance to puromycin
   2665..2782    +  misc_feature   cPPT/CTS: central polypurine tract and central termination sequence of HIV-1
   2847..2913    +  CDS            small t antigen (fragment): SV40 (simian virus 40) small t antigen
   2920..4098    +  promoter       EF-1α promoter: strong constitutive promoter for human elongation factor EF-1α
   4115..4474    +  CDS            ZNF720: ZN720_HUMAN - Experimental evidence at protein level: Swiss-Prot protein existence level 1. From Homo sapiens (Human).
   4475..4618    +  CDS            ZNF493 (fragment): ZN493_HUMAN - Experimental evidence at protein level: Swiss-Prot protein existence level 1. May be involved in transcriptional regulation. From Homo sapiens (Human).
   5627..5680    +  promoter       U6 promoter (fragment): RNA polymerase III promoter for human U6 snRNA
   5722..6310    +  misc_feature   WPRE: woodchuck hepatitis virus posttranscriptional regulatory element
   6361..6380    +  misc_feature   cPPT/CTS (fragment): central polypurine tract and central termination sequence of HIV-1
   6382..6615    +  LTR            3' LTR (ΔU3): self-inactivating 3' long terminal repeat (LTR) from HIV-1
   6693..6814    +  polyA_signal   SV40 poly(A) signal: SV40 polyadenylation signal
   6854..6989    +  rep_origin     SV40 ori: SV40 origin of replication
   7010..7028    -  promoter       T7 promoter: promoter for bacteriophage T7 RNA polymerase
   7036..7191    +  CDS            lacZα (fragment): LacZα fragment of β-galactosidase; lacZ fragment
   7196..7624    +  rep_origin     f1 ori (sequence partly withheld): f1 bacteriophage origin of replication; arrow indicates direction of (+) strand synthesis
   7677..7781    +  promoter       AmpR promoter: bla
   7782..8642    +  CDS            AmpR: β-lactamase; bla; confers resistance to ampicillin, carbenicillin, and related antibiotics
   8813..9401    +  rep_origin     ori: high-copy-number ColE1/pMB1/pBR322/pUC origin of replication
   9584..9676    +  CDS            lacI (fragment): lac repressor; lacI; The lac repressor binds to the lac operator to inhibit transcription in E. coli. This inhibition can be relieved by adding lactose or isopropyl-β-D-thiogalactopyranoside (IPTG).
   9689..9710    +  protein_bind   CAP binding site: CAP binding activates transcription in the presence of cAMP. E. coli catabolite activator protein
   9725..9755    +  promoter       lac promoter: promoter for the E. coli lac operon
   9763..9779    +  protein_bind   lac operator: The lac repressor binds to the lac operator to inhibit transcription in E. coli. This inhibition can be relieved by adding lactose or isopropyl-β-D-thiogalactopyranoside (IPTG). lac repressor encoded by lacI
   9824..9842    +  promoter       T3 promoter: promoter for bacteriophage T3 RNA polymerase
>Addgene plasmid #143097 | TFORF1276 | addgene full sequence | sequence record 399052 | Addgene NGS Result
TTAATGTAGTCTTATGCAATACTCTTGTAGTCTTGCAACATGGTAACGATGAGTTAGCAACATGCCTTAC
AAGGAGAGAAAAAGCACCGTGCATGCCGATTGGTGGAAGTAAGGTGGTACGATCGTGCCTTATTAGGAAG
GCAACAGACGGGTCTGACATGGATTGGACGAACCACTGAATTGCCGCATTGCAGAGATATTGTATTTAAG
TGCCTAGCTCGATACATAAACGGGTCTCTCTGGTTAGACCAGATCTGAGCCTGGGAGCTCTCTGGCTAAC
TAGGGAACCCACTGCTTAAGCCTCAATAAAGCTTGCCTTGAGTGCTTCAAGTAGTGTGTGCCCGTCTGTT
GTGTGACTCTGGTAACTAGAGATCCCTCAGACCCTTTTAGTCAGTGTGGAAAATCTCTAGCAGTGGCGCC
CGAACAGGGACTTGAAAGCGAAAGGGAAACCAGAGGAGCTCTCTCGACGCAGGACTCGGCTTGCTGAAGC
GCGCACGGCAAGAGGCGAGGGGCGGCGACTGGTGAGTACGCCAAAAATTTTGACTAGCGGAGGCTAGAAG
GAGAGAGATGGGTGCGAGAGCGTCAGTATTAAGCGGGGGAGAATTAGATCGCGATGGGAAAAAATTCGGT
TAAGGCCAGGGGGAAAGAAAAAATATAAATTAAAACATATAGTATGGGCAAGCAGGGAGCTAGAACGATT
CGCAGTTAATCCTGGCCTGTTAGAAACATCAGAAGGCTGTAGACAAATACTGGGACAGCTACAACCATCC
CTTCAGACAGGATCAGAAGAACTTAGATCATTATATAATACAGTAGCAACCCTCTATTGTGTGCATCAAA
GGATAGAGATAAAAGACACCAAGGAAGCTTTAGACAAGATAGAGGAAGAGCAAAACAAAAGTAAGACCAC
CGCACAGCAAGCGGCCGCTGATCTTCAGACCTGGAGGAGGAGATATGAGGGACAATTGGAGAAGTGAATT
ATATAAATATAAAGTAGTAAAAATTGAACCATTAGGAGTAGCACCCACCAAGGCAAAGAGAAGAGTGGTG
CAGAGAGAAAAAAGAGCAGTGGGAATAGGAGCTTTGTTCCTTGGGTTCTTGGGAGCAGCAGGAAGCACTA
TGGGCGCAGCGTCAATGACGCTGACGGTACAGGCCAGACAATTATTGTCTGGTATAGTGCAGCAGCAGAA
CAATTTGCTGAGGGCTATTGAGGCGCAACAGCATCTGTTGCAACTCACAGTCTGGGGCATCAAGCAGCTC
CAGGCAAGAATCCTGGCTGTGGAAAGATACCTAAAGGATCAACAGCTCCTGGGGATTTGGGGTTGCTCTG
GAAAACTCATTTGCACCACTGCTGTGCCTTGGAATGCTAGTTGGAGTAATAAATCTCTGGAACAGATTTG
GAATCACACGACCTGGATGGAGTGGGACAGAGAAATTAACAATTACACAAGCTTAATACACTCCTTAATT
GAAGAATCGCAAAACCAGCAAGAAAAGAATGAACAAGAATTATTGGAATTAGATAAATGGGCAAGTTTGT
GGAATTGGTTTAACATAACAAATTGGCTGTGGTATATAAAATTATTCATAATGATAGTAGGAGGCTTGGT
AGGTTTAAGAATAGTTTTTGCTGTACTTTCTATAGTGAATAGAGTTAGGCAGGGATATTCACCATTATCG
TTTCAGACCCACCTCCCAACCCCGAGGGGACCCATGCATTGCATCTCAATTAGTCAGCAACCAGGTGTGG
AAAGTCCCCAGGCTCCCCAGCAGGCAGAAGTATGCAAAGCATGCGTCTCAATTAGTCAGCAACCATAGTC
CCGCCCCTAACTCCGCCCATCCCGCCCCTAACTCCGCCCAGTTCCGCCCATTCTCCGCCCCATGGCTGAC
TAATTTTTTTTATTTATGCAGAGGCCGAGGCCGCCTCGGCCTCTGAGCTATTCCAGAAGTAGTGAGGAGG
CTTTTTTGGAGGCCTAGGCTTTTGCAAAAAGCTTTCTAGAGGTACCACCGGAGCTTACCATGACCGAGTA
CAAGCCCACGGTGCGCCTCGCCACCCGCGACGACGTCCCCAGGGCCGTACGCACCCTCGCCGCCGCGTTC
GCCGACTACCCCGCCACGCGCCACACCGTCGATCCGGACCGCCACATCGAGCGGGTCACCGAGCTGCAAG
AACTCTTCCTCACGCGCGTCGGGCTCGACATCGGCAAGGTGTGGGTCGCGGACGACGGCGCCGCCGTGGC
GGTCTGGACCACGCCGGAGAGCGTCGAAGCGGGGGCGGTGTTCGCCGAGATCGGCCCGCGCATGGCCGAG
TTGAGCGGTTCCCGGCTGGCCGCGCAGCAACAGATGGAAGGCCTCCTGGCGCCGCACCGGCCCAAGGAGC
CCGCGTGGTTCCTGGCCACCGTCGGCGTCTCGCCCGACCACCAGGGCAAGGGTCTGGGCAGCGCCGTCGT
GCTCCCCGGAGTGGAGGCGGCCGAGCGCGCCGGGGTGCCCGCCTTCCTGGAGACCTCCGCGCCCCGCAAC
CTCCCCTTCTACGAGCGGCTCGGCTTCACCGTCACCGCCGACGTCGAGGTGCCCGAAGGACCGCGCACCT
GGTGCATGACCCGCAAGCCCGGTGCCAGTTAACGAATTCTAGATCTTGAGACAAATGGCAGTATTCATCC
ACAATTTTAAAAGAAAAGGGGGGATTGGGGGGTACAGTGCAGGGGAAAGAATAGTAGACATAATAGCAAC
AGACATACAAACTAAAGAATTACAAAAACAAATTACAAAAATTCAAAATTTTCGGGTTTATTACAGGGAC
AGCAGAGATCCACTTTGGCGCCGGCTCGAGGCCTGCAGGTGCAAAGATGGATAAAGTTTTAAACAGAGAG
GAATCTTTGCAGCTAATGGACCTTCTAGGTCTTGAAAGGAGTGGGAATTGGCTCCGGTGCCCGTCAGTGG
GCAGAGCGCACATCGCCCACAGTCCCCGAGAAGTTGGGGGGAGGGGTCGGCAATTGAACCGGTGCCTAGA
GAAGGTGGCGCGGGGTAAACTGGGAAAGTGATGTCGTGTACTGGCTCCGCCTTTTTCCCGAGGGTGGGGG
AGAACCGTATATAAGTGCAGTAGTCGCCGTGAACGTTCTTTTTCGCAACGGGTTTGCCGCCAGAACACAG
GTAAGTGCCGTGTGTGGTTCCCGCGGGCCTGGCCTCTTTACGGGTTATGGCCCTTGCGTGCCTTGAATTA
CTTCCACCTGGCTGCAGTACGTGATTCTTGATCCCGAGCTTCGGGTTGGAAGTGGGTGGGAGAGTTCGAG
GCCTTGCGCTTAAGGAGCCCCTTCGCCTCGTGCTTGAGTTGAGGCCTGGCCTGGGCGCTGGGGCCGCCGC
GTGCGAATCTGGTGGCACCTTCGCGCCTGTCTCGCTGCTTTCGATAAGTCTCTAGCCATTTAAAATTTTT
GATGACCTGCTGCGACGCTTTTTTTCTGGCAAGATAGTCTTGTAAATGCGGGCCAAGATCTGCACACTGG
TATTTCGGTTTTTGGGGCCGCGGGCGGCGACGGGGCCCGTGCGTCCCAGCGCACATGTTCGGCGAGGCGG
GGCCTGCGAGCGCGGCCACCGAGAATCGGACGGGGGTAGTCTCAAGCTGGCCGGCCTGCTCTGGTGCCTG
GCCTCGCGCCGCCGTGTATCGCCCCGCCCTGGGCGGCAAGGCTGGCCCGGTCGGCACCAGTTGCGTGAGC
GGAAAGATGGCCGCTTCCCGGCCCTGCTGCAGGGAGCTCAAAATGGAGGACGCGGCGCTCGGGAGAGCGG
GCGGGTGAGTCACCCACACAAAGGAAAAGGGCCTTTCCGTCCTCAGCCGTCGCTTCATGTGACTCCACGG
AGTACCGGGCGCCGTCCAGGCACCTCGATTAGTTCTCGAGCTTTTGGAGTACGTCGTCTTTAGGTTGGGG
GGAGGGGTTTTATGCGATGGAGTTTCCCCACACTGAGTGGGTGGAGACTGAAGTTAGGCCAGCTTGGCAC
TTGATGTAATTCTCCTTGGAATTTGCCCTTTTTGAGTTTGGATCTTGGTTCATTCTCAAGCCTCAGACAG
TGGTTCAAAGTTTTTTTCTTCCATTTCAGGTGTCGTGAGGCTAGCACCGCCACCATGGGACCATTGCAAT
TTAGAGATGTGGCCATAGAATTCTCTCTGGAGGAGTGGCATTGCCTGGACACTGCACAGCGGAATTTATA
TAGGGATGTGATGTTAGAGAACTACAGAAACTTGGTCTTCCTTGGTATTGTTGTCTCTAAGCCAGACCTG
GTTACCTGTCTGGAGCAAGGAAAAAAACCTTTAACTATGGAAAGACATGAGATGATTGCCAAACCCCCAG
TTATGAGTTCTCATTTTGCCCAAGACCTTTGGCCAGAGAACATACAAAATTCTTTCCAAATAGGGATGCT
GAGAAGATATGAAGAATGCAGACATGACAATTTACAGTTAAAAAAAGGCTGTAAAAGCGTGGGTGAGCAT
AAGGTGCACAAAGGAGGTTATAATGGACTTAACCAATGTTTGACAACTACCCAGAAAGAAATATTTCAAT
GTGATAAATATGGAAAAGTCTTTCATAAGTTTTCAAATTCAAACACATATAAGACAAGACATACTGGAAT
AAATCTTTTCAAATGTATAATATGTGGCAAAGCTTTTAAACGGTCCTCAACCCTTACTACACATAAGAAA
ATTCATACTGGAGAGAAACCTTACAGATGTGAAGAATGTGGCAAAGCTTTTAACCAATCTGCAAACCTTA
CTACACATAAGAGAATTCATACCGGAGAGAAACCCTACAGATGTGAAGAATGTGGCAAAGCCTTTAAGCA
GTCCTCAAACCTTACTACACATAAGAAAATTCATACTGGAGAGAAACCCTACAAATGTGAAGAATGTGGC
AAAGCCTTCAACCGATCCACAGACCTTACTACACATAAGATAGTTCATACTGGAGAGAAACCCTACAAAT
GTGAAGAATGTGGCAAAGCCTTTAAGCACCCCTCACACGTTACCACACATAAGAAAATTCATACTAGAGG
GAAACCCTACAACTGTGAAGAATGTGGCAAATCCTTTAAGCACTGCTCTAACCTTACTATACATAAGAGA
ATTCATACAGGAGAGAAACCCTACAAATGTGAAGAATGTGGCAAAGCCTTTCACCTATCCTCACACCTTA
CTACACATAAGATACTTCATACTGGAGAGAAACCCTACAGATGTAGAGAATGTGGCAAAGCTTTTAACCA
TTCCACAACCCTTTTTTCACATGAGAAAATTCATACTGGAGAGAAACCCTACAAATGTGATGAATGTGGC
AAAACCTTTACCTGGCCCTCAATCCTCTCCAAACATAAAAGAACTCATACTGGAGAGAAACCCTACAAAT
GTGAAGAATGTGGCAAATCCTTTACTGCATCCTCAACTCTAACTACACATAAGAGAATTCATACTGGAGA
GAAACCTTACAAATGTGAAGAATGTGGCAAAGCTTTTAACTGGTCCTCAGACCTTAATAAACATAAGAAA
ATTCATATTGAACGAAAACCCTACATAGTGAAGAATGTGACAGATCTTTTAAATGTTCCTCCACTTTTAA
TTAGCATAAGATAGTAATGAACTAGTCCGTAACTTGAAAGTATTTCGATTTCTTGGCTTTATATATCTTG
TGGAAAGGACGATTGGTGAACCTACAATGACAAGGGACGCGTTAAGTCGACAATCAACCTCTGGATTACA
AAATTTGTGAAAGATTGACTGGTATTCTTAACTATGTTGCTCCTTTTACGCTATGTGGATACGCTGCTTT
AATGCCTTTGTATCATGCTATTGCTTCCCGTATGGCTTTCATTTTCTCCTCCTTGTATAAATCCTGGTTG
CTGTCTCTTTATGAGGAGTTGTGGCCCGTTGTCAGGCAACGTGGCGTGGTGTGCACTGTGTTTGCTGACG
CAACCCCCACTGGTTGGGGCATTGCCACCACCTGTCAGCTCCTTTCCGGGACTTTCGCTTTCCCCCTCCC
TATTGCCACGGCGGAACTCATCGCCGCCTGCCTTGCCCGCTGCTGGACAGGGGCTCGGCTGTTGGGCACT
GACAATTCCGTGGTGTTGTCGGGGAAATCATCGTCCTTTCCTTGGCTGCTCGCCTGTGTTGCCACCTGGA
TTCTGCGCGGGACGTCCTTCTGCTACGTCCCTTCGGCCCTCAATCCAGCGGACCTTCCTTCCCGCGGCCT
GCTGCCGGCTCTGCGGCCTCTTCCGCGTCTTCGCCTTCGCCCTCAGACGAGTCGGATCTCCCTTTGGGCC
GCCTCCCCGCGTCGACTTTAAGACCAATGACTTACAAGGCAGCTGTAGATCTTAGCCACTTTTTAAAAGA
AAAGGGGGGACTGGAAGGGCTAATTCACTCCCAACGAAGACAAGATCTGCTTTTTGCTTGTACTGGGTCT
CTCTGGTTAGACCAGATCTGAGCCTGGGAGCTCTCTGGCTAACTAGGGAACCCACTGCTTAAGCCTCAAT
AAAGCTTGCCTTGAGTGCTTCAAGTAGTGTGTGCCCGTCTGTTGTGTGACTCTGGTAACTAGAGATCCCT
CAGACCCTTTTAGTCAGTGTGGAAAATCTCTAGCAGTACGTATAGTAGTTCATGTCATCTTATTATTCAG
TATTTATAACTTGCAAAGAAATGAATATCAGAGAGTGAGAGGAACTTGTTTATTGCAGCTTATAATGGTT
ACAAATAAAGCAATAGCATCACAAATTTCACAAATAAAGCATTTTTTTCACTGCATTCTAGTTGTGGTTT
GTCCAAACTCATCAATGTATCTTATCATGTCTGGCTCTAGCTATCCCGCCCCTAACTCCGCCCATCCCGC
CCCTAACTCCGCCCAGTTCCGCCCATTCTCCGCCCCATGGCTGACTAATTTTTTTTATTTATGCAGAGGC
CGAGGCCGCCTCGGCCTCTGAGCTATTCCAGAAGTAGTGAGGAGGCTTTTTTGGAGGCCTAGGGACGTAC
CCAATTCGCCCTATAGTGAGTCGTATTACGCGCGCTCACTGGCCGTCGTTTTACAACGTCGTGACTGGGA
AAACCCTGGCGTTACCCAACTTAATCGCCTTGCAGCACATCCCCCTTTCGCCAGCTGGCGTAATAGCGAA
GAGGCCCGCACCGATCGCCCTTCCCAACAGTTGCGCAGCCTGAATGGCGAATGGG
[124 nt withheld, positions 7196-7319]
C
[91 nt withheld, positions 7321-7411]
A
[49 nt withheld, positions 7413-7461]
CCTTTGACGTTGGAGTCCACGTTCTTT
[37 nt withheld, positions 7489-7525]
ACCCTATCTCGGTCTATTCTTTTGATTTATAAGGGATTTTGCCGATTTCGGCCTATTGGTTAAAAAATGA
GCTGATTTAACAAAAATTTAACGCGAATTTTAACAAAATATTAACGCTTACAATTTAGGTGGCACTTTTC
GGGGAAATGTGCGCGGAACCCCTATTTGTTTATTTTTCTAAATACATTCAAATATGTATCCGCTCATGAG
ACAATAACCCTGATAAATGCTTCAATAATATTGAAAAAGGAAGAGTATGAGTATTCAACATTTCCGTGTC
GCCCTTATTCCCTTTTTTGCGGCATTTTGCCTTCCTGTTTTTGCTCACCCAGAAACGCTGGTGAAAGTAA
AAGATGCTGAAGATCAGTTGGGTGCACGAGTGGGTTACATCGAACTGGATCTCAACAGCGGTAAGATCCT
TGAGAGTTTTCGCCCCGAAGAACGTTTTCCAATGATGAGCACTTTTAAAGTTCTGCTATGTGGCGCGGTA
TTATCCCGTATTGACGCCGGGCAAGAGCAACTCGGTCGCCGCATACACTATTCTCAGAATGACTTGGTTG
AGTACTCACCAGTCACAGAAAAGCATCTTACGGATGGCATGACAGTAAGAGAATTATGCAGTGCTGCCAT
AACCATGAGTGATAACACTGCGGCCAACTTACTTCTGACAACGATCGGAGGACCGAAGGAGCTAACCGCT
TTTTTGCACAACATGGGGGATCATGTAACTCGCCTTGATCGTTGGGAACCGGAGCTGAATGAAGCCATAC
CAAACGACGAGCGTGACACCACGATGCCTGTAGCAATGGCAACAACGTTGCGCAAACTATTAACTGGCGA
ACTACTTACTCTAGCTTCCCGGCAACAATTAATAGACTGGATGGAGGCGGATAAAGTTGCAGGACCACTT
CTGCGCTCGGCCCTTCCGGCTGGCTGGTTTATTGCTGATAAATCTGGAGCCGGTGAGCGTGGGTCTCGCG
GTATCATTGCAGCACTGGGGCCAGATGGTAAGCCCTCCCGTATCGTAGTTATCTACACGACGGGGAGTCA
GGCAACTATGGATGAACGAAATAGACAGATCGCTGAGATAGGTGCCTCACTGATTAAGCATTGGTAACTG
TCAGACCAAGTTTACTCATATATACTTTAGATTGATTTAAAACTTCATTTTTAATTTAAAAGGATCTAGG
TGAAGATCCTTTTTGATAATCTCATGACCAAAATCCCTTAACGTGAGTTTTCGTTCCACTGAGCGTCAGA
CCCCGTAGAAAAGATCAAAGGATCTTCTTGAGATCCTTTTTTTCTGCGCGTAATCTGCTGCTTGCAAACA
AAAAAACCACCGCTACCAGCGGTGGTTTGTTTGCCGGATCAAGAGCTACCAACTCTTTTTCCGAAGGTAA
CTGGCTTCAGCAGAGCGCAGATACCAAATACTGTTCTTCTAGTGTAGCCGTAGTTAGGCCACCACTTCAA
GAACTCTGTAGCACCGCCTACATACCTCGCTCTGCTAATCCTGTTACCAGTGGCTGCTGCCAGTGGCGAT
AAGTCGTGTCTTACCGGGTTGGACTCAAGACGATAGTTACCGGATAAGGCGCAGCGGTCGGGCTGAACGG
GGGGTTCGTGCACACAGCCCAGCTTGGAGCGAACGACCTACACCGAACTGAGATACCTACAGCGTGAGCT
ATGAGAAAGCGCCACGCTTCCCGAAGGGAGAAAGGCGGACAGGTATCCGGTAAGCGGCAGGGTCGGAACA
GGAGAGCGCACGAGGGAGCTTCCAGGGGGAAACGCCTGGTATCTTTATAGTCCTGTCGGGTTTCGCCACC
TCTGACTTGAGCGTCGATTTTTGTGATGCTCGTCAGGGGGGCGGAGCCTATGGAAAAACGCCAGCAACGC
GGCCTTTTTACGGTTCCTGGCCTTTTGCTGGCCTTTTGCTCACATGTTCTTTCCTGCGTTATCCCCTGAT
TCTGTGGATAACCGTATTACCGCCTTTGAGTGAGCTGATACCGCTCGCCGCAGCCGAACGACCGAGCGCA
GCGAGTCAGTGAGCGAGGAAGCGGAAGAGCGCCCAATACGCAAACCGCCTCTCCCCGCGCGTTGGCCGAT
TCATTAATGCAGCTGGCACGACAGGTTTCCCGACTGGAAAGCGGGCAGTGAGCGCAACGCAATTAATGTG
AGTTAGCTCACTCATTAGGCACCCCAGGCTTTACACTTTATGCTTCCGGCTCGTATGTTGTGTGGAATTG
TGAGCGGATAACAATTTCACACAGGAAACAGCTATGACCATGATTACGCCAAGCGCGCAATTAACCCTCA
CTAAAGGGAACAAAAGCTGGAGCTGCAAGC
