>Addgene plasmid #143097 | TFORF1276 | depositor partial sequence | sequence record 281429 | Insert
ACCGCCACCATGGGACCATTGCAATTTAGAGATGTGGCCATAGAATTCTCTCTGGAGGAGTGGCATTGCC
TGGACACTGCACAGCGGAATTTATATAGGGATGTGATGTTAGAGAACTACAGAAACTTGGTCTTCCTTGG
TATTGTTGTCTCTAAGCCAGACCTGGTTACCTGTCTGGAGCAAGGAAAAAAACCTTTAACTATGGAAAGA
CATGAGATGATTGCCAAACCCCCAGTTATGAGTTCTCATTTTGCCCAAGACCTTTGGCCAGAGAACATAC
AAAATTCTTTCCAAATAGGGATGCTGAGAAGATATGAAGAATGCAGACATGACAATTTACAGTTAAAAAA
AGGCTGTAAAAGCGTGGGTGAGCATAAGGTGCACAAAGGAGGTTATAATGGACTTAACCAATGTTTGACA
ACTACCCAGAAAGAAATATTTCAATGTGATAAATATGGAAAAGTCTTTCATAAGTTTTCAAATTCAAACA
CATATAAGACAAGACATACTGGAATAAATCTTTTCAAATGTATAATATGTGGCAAAGCTTTTAAACGGTC
CTCAACCCTTACTACACATAAGAAAATTCATACTGGAGAGAAACCTTACAGATGTGAAGAATGTGGCAAA
GCTTTTAACCAATCTGCAAACCTTACTACACATAAGAGAATTCATACCGGAGAGAAACCCTACAGATGTG
AAGAATGTGGCAAAGCCTTTAAGCAGTCCTCAAACCTTACTACACATAAGAAAATTCATACTGGAGAGAA
ACCCTACAAATGTGAAGAATGTGGCAAAGCCTTCAACCGATCCACAGACCTTACTACACATAAGATAGTT
CATACTGGAGAGAAACCCTACAAATGTGAAGAATGTGGCAAAGCCTTTAAGCACCCCTCACACGTTACCA
CACATAAGAAAATTCATACTAGAGGGAAACCCTACAACTGTGAAGAATGTGGCAAATCCTTTAAGCACTG
CTCTAACCTTACTATACATAAGAGAATTCATACAGGAGAGAAACCCTACAAATGTGAAGAATGTGGCAAA
GCCTTTCACCTATCCTCACACCTTACTACACATAAGATACTTCATACTGGAGAGAAACCCTACAGATGTA
GAGAATGTGGCAAAGCTTTTAACCATTCCACAACCCTTTTTTCACATGAGAAAATTCATACTGGAGAGAA
ACCCTACAAATGTGATGAATGTGGCAAAACCTTTACCTGGCCCTCAATCCTCTCCAAACATAAAAGAACT
CATACTGGAGAGAAACCCTACAAATGTGAAGAATGTGGCAAATCCTTTACTGCATCCTCAACTCTAACTA
CACATAAGAGAATTCATACTGGAGAGAAACCTTACAAATGTGAAGAATGTGGCAAAGCTTTTAACTGGTC
CTCAGACCTTAATAAACATAAGAAAATTCATATTGAACGAAAACCCTACATAGTGAAGAATGTGACAGAT
CTTTTAAATGTTCCTCCACTTTTAATTAGCATAAGATAGTAATGAACTAGTCCGTAACTTGAAAGTATTT
CGATTTCTTGGCTTTATATATCTTGTGGAAAGGACGATTGGTGAACCTACAATGACAAGGG
