>Addgene plasmid #143097 | TFORF1276 | depositor partial sequence | sequence record 281430 | Barcode
TTGGTGAACCTACAATGACAAGGG
